>Addgene plasmid #78627 | pTol2-DRv7 | depositor full sequence | sequence record 147524 | full map
TGCCACCTAAATTGTAAGCGTTAATATTTTGTTAAAATTCGCGTTAAATTTTTGTTAAATCAGCTCATTT
TTTAACCAATAGGCCGAAATCGGCAAAATCCCTTATAAATCAAAAGAATAGACCGAGATAGGGT
[37 nt withheld, positions 135-171]
AAAGAACGTGGACTCCAACGTCAAAGG
[49 nt withheld, positions 199-247]
T
[91 nt withheld, positions 249-339]
G
[124 nt withheld, positions 341-464]
CCCATTCGCCATTCAGGCTGCGCAACTGTTGGGAAGGGCGATCGGTGCGGGCCTCTTCGCTATTACGCCA
GCTGGCGAAAGGGGGATGTGCTGCAAGGCGATTAAGTTGGGTAACGCCAGGGTTTTCCCAGTCACGACGT
TGTAAAACGACGGCCAGTGAGCGCGCGTAATACGACTCACTATAGGGCGAATTGGGTACCAAATAGTAGG
AATTACCCACCTGTACAAGTGCTGAAAACTTGGATGAATAAGCCCGTTTGCCATTTTCTACTGCTATTTT
AAATCTTTTCTGTATTTGTCTGCATTTGTCTTTACCCTTGAATAAATGTTTTAGTTGTTTTTTTTCAATT
ATGACTGTGTTTAACAGACATTATTACAATAATATGTAATAGTAGTACACACTATTATTATGTAATAGTA
CTTGTTGACTGTATTTGAGAACTGGACCGAGTGAGTGTTACGTCACCCATTCAAAATGACTTACTTCTGG
CTCCAACAAAATGAAGTTAATTCAGTTGCCATTTTTCACTGTATGGACATCGCCGTGTTGGAGCTAGACG
TCGCCAATAAGCAAGAAAGAGCCGAGATGCGTCGAGTCTGAGTCACCGTTCCTATGGCAACCCCTCTAAC
CAATCAGAAGTAAGCTTGTTGGAAGTCCACAGCCTACCACTTGAAAGCGGGCTGCACAAAATCTGTCAAA
CGTTTTGAACGTTGGATGTGAGAGCACATACTTTTATTAAGGCATCTGGTTGGTCAGTTTATAATATCAA
CAACTTGGGCTACAGAAAAGAAAAGTTATTACAGAAATTATGATTAACAAGTACATGTTAAATAAAGATT
TTAATATGAATGCCACCACTGGAGCATTCATGCCATTTGGAGCTTCTTCCTGTTTGGATCACTAGAAGGA
GGAGGTCACTCATTACAGTTCTCATATACAGTCGTTGGTTGGTTGGTTGGTTGGTTGGTTGGTAGATTGA
TTGATTGATTGATTGATTGATTGATTGATTGATTGATTGATTGATTGATTGATTGATTGATTGATTGATT
GATTGATTGATTGATTGATTGATTGATTGGTAGTCAAAATAAGAAATAATTTCCACAGATTCATTACAGA
AATGATTAAATGCATACATAAAAAACTGGGGGGGGGGGGATACAACAACACACTTAAGTCACATTTGCCT
ACGTAAAGAAAAGTAAAGAAAATCAATAGCTATATTTTACATCTCCTTTTTTTGCTGTCTTTTAATTAGC
CTTGTTTTGCTGTTATCTTGATTGAAACTGTAACTTCTTCACCTGCTTCTTTTCTTTGTAGGTTTTGCCA
GCCCAGAAACAGGCATGGCTGTGCAAGGCCAGAGCACCATGCACAATGCGCTGCATGTCTTCATGAACGG
CTCAATGTCCTCAGTCCAGGGCTCAGCCAACGACCCCATCTTCCTCCTTCACCATGCTTTCATTGACAGG
TAACAAACACGTCATGACATTAGACTGCACAGTTTTTGACAAAGTTCATACAATCTGTTGTTTATAGCTG
CTACAATTAGTGAAGTTTGTGAATGTACTTGGATGAGCAGCGAAAGATCAATTGAGATCAATTGTTAGAG
TTTGGTTGCCCTGCAGAGCAAAGAACAAAAAATAATCTGGTGGCTTTACTGCGTGAGGTTATTATTGGTG
GAATAGAAACACAAAACATAATTGCATTTATTTGTTTAATTTTTTATCTTATCTTAACTTTCATCTTGCA
TATTTGTTTCTTACATCATTTCTAGCATCTTTGAGCGCTGGCTAAGAACTCATCAGCCTCCCCGGTCCAT
CTACCCACGTACCAATGCACCAATTGGCCACAATGACGGCTACTACATGGTGCCATTCCTTCCTCTTTAT
AGGAATGGAGACTACCTCCTGTCCAACAATGCTCTTGGATACGAGTACGCCTACCTGTTGGACCCAGGTC
ATTGCACAACACCAGAAATGCCCTCTGATCTGCAAAAGACGTGAATATCTGTTCAGACACCCATATGCAC
TCTGTTCCACACAGGTCAGAGGTTTGTCCAGGAGTTCTTGACAGAGGTGTAAAAAGTACTCAAAAATTTT
ACTCAAGTGAAAGTACAAGTACTTAGGGAAAATTTTACTCAATTAAAAGTAAAAGTATCTGGCTAGAATC
TTACTTGAGTAAAAGTAAAAAAGTACTCCATTAAAATTGTACTTGAGTATTAAGGAAGTAAAAGTAAAAG
CAAGAAAGAAAACTAGAGATTCTTGTTTAAGCTTTTAATCTCAAAAAACATTAAATGAAATGCATACAAG
GTTTTATCCTGCTTTAGAACTGTTTGTATTTAATTATCAAACTATAAGACAGACAATCTAATGCCAGTAC
ACGCTACTCAAAGTTGTAAAACCTCAGATTTAACTTCAGTAGAAGCTGATTCTCAAAATTGTTAGTGTCA
AGCCTAGCTCTTTTGGGGCTGAAAAGCAATCCTGCAGTGCTGAAAAGCCTCTCACAGGCAGCCGATGCGG
GAAGAGGTGTATTAGTCTTGATAGAGAGGCTGCAAATAGCAGGAAACGTGAGCAGAGACTCCCTGGTGTC
TGAAACACAGGCCAGATGGGCCATTCGTACGCTTAATTTCGTATAGGGATAACAGGGTAATGATCTAGGT
CGACACCAGCAAAGTTCTAGAATTTGTCGAAACATTTATGTTATATATTTCCTGAAAAAAATTCTGAGTA
AGTTCTTAAGTGTTATTGCCAGCAACATAAACAACAGACGGCAAAATGAATAAATGATAACAAAGCAGTA
GGCTTAAATAAACCTAATTTTTATAGGCTGTTCTCTACAACCCTCAAACAGTGATTAGTTTTGTACTTAT
AAACTTGCCCTTTCATTCATATTTCAAGAAAATTGGTTCAGAAGATCTGGATATTCTAGCAGTTGTTCAA
GCTCATGGAGGGATCAGTGACCTGATTCCACAATGACTAGGCCTAATCCAGAAATTAGATGACTGTCAAC
ATAAAAAGGCACAGCACTCACTAGCTGCCCTATATATTTTATTATATTTTACATATATTATTTTATTTAT
TTAGCTCTGAGTGCTGTACTTTCTGGTTAAAGAAAACTGCTTACAACAGCTAACCTGTACTACCTCAGGC
TCAGGGAATTTGGAACAGGTTTGTCTGGTTTGTTTCTTTAACCATGCATGCTTGTTTTCAACTATGGCAA
CACAGTCACATGGGACATTACAGAAATGATTTGTCGATGACATGCGACTTTTCTTTAATAAAGCGCAAAG
ATCCCAAAAAGCAAACTTTTAACAAAAATCATATAATTATATTTTCAATCCAGCTTTGTAGCAACTTTGT
GCTGCTGTTCACTCAGCAACAGATAGTCAGTATAAGGTCAGTGTGTCTCAAAGCAGTGCCATCTGTTTCA
CACATTGCGTTCTATATATAAGTGTGCTGGTTGACACGACACTGTATAAGGCCTAGGCTAAAACACAAAC
AATGTAGAATGACACTGTGTTTTTTTTGTAAACAAATGTTGTTTTTGGTTAAACATCTTTGTGAAAACAT
CCTCCTGTCATGTATTTGCTATATTCAAATGTTAAACCCGTGCAGAATAGAACATATACAAAAAAAAACA
ACACAACACATTTTTAAACATTATTAAATATCAAGTATTGCTGGCAGTTCTGTTTCTGTTTTACAGTACC
CTTTGCCACAGTTCTCCGCTTTTCCTGGTCCAGATTCCACAAGTCTGATTCACCAATAGCAAAGCGAATA
AACAACCAAAGCAGCCAATCACTGCTTGTAGACTGTCCTGCGAGACCGGCCCATTCCAGCACATTCTGGA
AACTTCCTTTATATGATAATTATAAATACATTTAAATTATTGATACAAAACATGTAATTCCTAGAACATA
ACCATAGCAATCATTAGTTTTCAGGGTAATTATGTATTTTTAGGATTTGACTGCGGAAAGATCTGGTCAT
GTGACGTCTCATGAACGTCACGGCCCTGGGTTTCTATAAATACAGTAGGACTCTCGACCATCGGCAGATT
TTTCGAAGAAGAAGATCAGTTTCAGGAGCCGTACTGTTCCGTTTCAACGCAAATATTAACGGTAAGAGCG
AATTTCCTAGTTTGTTTTCATGCCATTCTTTAAAACCATAGCGTATTACTTTAATTATAGTAAACTTTCG
CTTTCTTTATTACAAGAGACGTTTTGTGTTGATTCTCCGCGGACATTTTCGGTCAGACAATCAGAAAATG
ACCGCGGAGGACCAGTAACTTGCATTACACGTAAGTTAAATCTTCGTGTATTAAAATGGTTAGGTTGTTA
ACGTCAAATAGGTTACCGTGTTTGCGTGTGATCAGGTTGGTTTTGTTAGATTTTTGTCAGTATTTTTAAT
TTATTTGTTTTAGTTTATTTATTTTTTTTGCTGAATCATAGTTTGTGAACAAAGAACCCGGATGTTACAT
ACAGTACAGCCGCCATGTTACAGAGAGTTATAACTTAATCATTTTAAAAATAATTTTGCCTTACTTTTAG
TTTGTCATGTTGAGAAATGAGGAAATGTTAAAATGAGGAAATATCCAATTAATTTAATATATCAAAATAA
TCCATGATTACAATGCACTGAACTGGAGAAAATTAAGATGTTTTCTAGTGTCATGAAACAAATGTAAGAG
ATGTACATTGTAGATGTTTTATGTCAAGAATTGGCTAGTTGATGCAGCATACTGGCGATACTCAGTTGTA
ATAACAGTAACGTTACATGTTAATAGACTACTGAGTATGCTGTTCTGTCTATGTATGCTCTGTAAGCTAC
GAGAAGGACTTTTTTAAACAGTAAAGGGTGCAATATTTTTACAAATTGAATTAAATAAAGGCTGTCTATT
AAGTAATATGCTTGATATTTTTCTTACTTGATCGGAAATAAGAAAAAATATAAACGTTGTTGCTCTAAAA
ATCCTAGTTCAGTTTAGCCAACCACAAATACCTTTTTGTTCCTCCAACAGTTTTTTTTTCTTCTCTATAA
TATTTGGCAGTCTATAGTACTCCAAATGTTTCCCCACAGTCTAACTAATTGGTACAGCCAAAATCATGAC
ACTTATTGCAATAATAATTTTGGTTCATTGGCATTGTTGATAGCCTGTGCCACTAATATGGTCGATTGAT
CATGCTTCAGGAAGAAAACTATATTGTTTGATGTAAGATTATTAAATCTTCACCTGCTTCCATTACAAAC
TATTCCCATCTTATTGAATTCTGGTATGTCTTAAAGGATTAGTTCACTTCCCAAATCAAAATTTACTTAG
CCTTTTTTCATCCATGATCCCTTTTTTTCATCATTAATGAAGAAATTGTTTTTGAAAAAGTTTCAAGATT
TTTTTCTCTATATTGTGGAGCTTGTTAGTTTAAAATTCCAAAATGCAATATGTGGCTTCAAATGGTTCTA
AATGATCCCAGTCAAGGAATAACAGTCTTATCTAATGAAACCATTAGACCTTTAAAAATAAAAAAAATAA
AAGTATTTATTTTTAAATGACTGAGTGATTAAGTTGAATTTCAGCGTTTCCTTACTGTGTAGAAGTCCTT
CCTTACTGGCCCCACCCTTTGGTTCTCTGCCAATCTGCTACCTAATGTAATGTTGTGGAACATTATTATT
CTTTATTTCTTAATTTTTTATTTTTTATTTTAAAACAATGTAAACTGCACAGATGTGCAGTTTGTTTAAA
ATGGCCAATGCTTTGGAAATGCATGACATAATTAGATTTCATGATGCACAAAGCCAAATCTCAGAGCTTG
TGCAAAATGAGCTATCATTTCACTAGGTAAGACCCTAAATTTTCATATAGGATCATTTGGACAATTTTGC
TGCAGGTAAAATGCATTCTATAGTCCACTGTCAGCCATTGTTTTGGATAGTATTTATTTTTCTCTACAAG
TATAGTCAATAGTTTTCTATTATTTTAAAGGTTTGTAACATTTAAGGGTGACCAAATGCAAAGTAAAATT
TCATTTTCGGGTGAACTATCTCGTTTAACATGGGAGAAGTGCAAAACATACATTATTGGCTAGAACATTG
TAGTATTTTTTAAATGGAAATGTGTGATTGCTAATCTTACTTTGAATTTGTTTACAGGGATCCAAACTCG
AGAAAGCTAGCGCCACCATGGCCTCCTCCGAGAACGTCATCAAGGAGTTCATGCGCTTCAAGGTGCGCAT
GGAGGGCTCCGTGAACGGCCACGAGTTCGAGATCGAGGGCGAGGGCGAGGGCCGCCCCTACGAGGGCACC
CAGACCGCCAAGCTGAAGGTGACCAAGGGCGGCCCCCTGCCCTTCGCCTGGGACATCCTGTCCCCCCAGT
TCCAGTACGGCTCCAAGGTGTACGTGAAGCACCCCGCCGACATCCCCGACTACAAGAAGCTGTCCTTCCC
CGAGGGCTTCAAGTGGGAGCGCGTGATGAACTTCGAGGACGGCGGCGTGGTGACCGTGACCCAGGACTCC
TCCCTGCAGGACGGCTGCTTCATCTACAAGGTGAAGTTCATCGGCGTGAACTTCCCCTCCGACGGCCCCG
TAATGCAGAAGAAGACTATGGGCTGGGAGCCCTCCACCGAGCGCCTGTACCCCCGCGACGGCGTGCTGAA
GGGCGAGATCCACAAGGCCCTGAAGCTGAAGGACGGCGGCCACTACCTGGTGGAGTTCAAGTCCATCTAC
ATGGCCAAGAAGCCCGTGCAGCTGCCCGGCTACTACTACGTGGACTCCAAGCTGGACATCACCTCCCACA
ACGAGGACTACACCATCGTGGAGCAGTACGAGCGCGCCGAGGGCCGCCACCACCTGTTCCTGTAGAAATC
CGGACTCAGATCTCGAGCTCAAGCTTCGGACAGCAGTATCATCGACTATGGAGTCGAGAGCGCGCTCGTC
GACTATGGAGTCGTCAGCAGTACTACTGACGATGGAGTCGACAGCAGTGTGTGAGTCTATGGAGTCGAGA
GCATAGACATCGAGTATGGAGTCGACTACAGTCGCTACGACTATGGAGTCGACAGAGATATCATGCAGTA
TGGAGTCGACAGCAGTATCTGCTGTCATGGAGTCGACTGCACGACAGTCGACTATGGAGTCGCGAGCGCT
ATGAGCGACTATGGGAATTCTCGACCTCGAGACAAATGGCAGCCATGGTACGATGATGATCCAGACATGA
TAAGATACATTGATGAGTTTGGACAAACCACAACTAGAATGCAGTGAAAAAAATGCTTTATTTGTGAAAT
TTGTGATGCTATTGCTTTATTTGTAACCATTATAAGCTGCAATAAACAAGTTAACAACAACAATTGCATT
CATTTTATGTTTCAGGTTCAGGGGGAGGTGTGGGAGGTTTTTTAAAGCAAGTAAAACCTCTACAAATGTG
GTATGGCTGATTATGATCCTCTAGATCAGATCTCTTGTTTATTGCAGCTTATAATGGTTACAAATAAAGC
AATAGCATCACAAATTTCACAAATAAAGCATTTTTTTCACTGCATTCTAGTTGTGGTTTGTCCAAACTCA
TCAATGTATCTTATCATGTCTGGATCTACGTAATACGACTCACTATAGTTCTAGAGGCTCGAGAGGGGCC
GCTTTACTTGTACAGCTCGTCCATGCCGAGAGTGATCCCGGCGGCGGTCACGAACTCCAGCAGGACCATG
TGATCGCGCTTCTCGTTGGGGTCTTTGCTCAGGGCGGACTGGGTGCTCAGGTAGTGGTTGTCGGGCAGCA
GCACGGGGCCGTCGCCGATGGGGGTGTTCTGCTGGTAGTGGTCGGCGAGCTGCACGCTGCCGTCCTCGAT
GTTGTGGCGGATCTTGAAGTTCACCTTGATGCCGTTCTTCTGCTTGTCGGCCATGATATAGACGTTGTGG
CTGTTGTAGTTGTACTCCAGCTTGTGCCCCAGGATGTTGCCGTCCTCCTTGAAGTCGATGCCCTTCAGCT
CGATGCGGTTCACCAGGGTGTCGCCCTCGAACTTCACCTCGGCGCGGGTCTTGTAGTTGCCGTCGTCCTT
GAAGAAGATGGTGCGCTCCTGGACGTAGCCTTCGGGCATGGCGGACTTGAAGAAGTCGTGCTGCTTCATG
TGGTCGGGGTAGCGGCTGAAGCACTGCACGCCGTAGGTCAGGGTGGTCACGAGGGTGGGCCAGGGCACGG
GCAGCTTGCCGGTGGTGCAGATGAACTTCAGGGTCAGCTTGCCGTAGGTGGCATCGCCCTCGCCCTCGCC
GGACACGCTGAACTTGTGGCCGTTTACGTCGCCGTCCAGCTCGACCAGGATGGGCACCACCCCGGTGAAC
AGCTCCTCGCCCTTGCTCACCATGGTCACTGTCTGCTTTGCTGTTGGTCTGGGCTCCTGGGTCACTGGCT
TACTAATGGAGTCTTTATGTATGAGGACTCTTATCAATTGTTCTTCTATAAAGGTCTGCAGTGTTTCTGT
TCGTCCCCTACATGGACACCCAGAGCCTCCTAAATACAGGAGCCCTGATAACTGCACAAGTGCTCAGATT
CCAGCAGGGTGGAAAATGAGATAAAGTGTGCAGATGGGGAGGGGGACGTGAATGAGAGATTTGAGGGATG
AAAAGGATGGATGAACGCATTGAAAATAGCCCCTTTCACAAAATAATACCAGTAAATTGTCATATAATTA
ATGACCAGACCTTTACCTGTAAATGATGTGATGTTCATATACAGAAGAATGCCAACAATTTACAGATGAT
TTTACAAATTCTTAATTTTCCTTTTCTAAATGGATTTGTTCACACATTATCTCTTCAAAGCAATTGAATT
TTCTGGAAAAGATTGGCTGTGTGTGTAAAAGGTGCTACTGAGGAATTTAATGTGACATGGAATGAAGCAA
ACAGCAGCCTAAGACAGGATGGCAGGAAAAATGTCACATGTTTAAAATAAGAGTGAAACCAACGACCTGG
ACTTATAGAGACTGTGTGTCCTTAGGCAAAGCTCTTGTACAAACAGTGCTTGTGACTGTGAAATTCGGGG
TTTGCCTGGATTGTGTTAAATGTGTGCTTGGATGTATCATAAAAAAGAATCGGTTCTCTGTATTTGACAT
TTTCTGTAATTTATCTAAAGTTACAACTGGCTATGCCTGATTTTTATCACTATTGAATCAATCATTTTAA
AGAATGTTAAGTCTGCTGATTTGGAGAGCTCATTTACATTTATTTTGAATGTCTCTTATTTAACACAACT
GATTTAAGCTTTAGATCTAATCTGATCATTCAGGCGCGCCAACACGTGAATACCACGCGAGGCCTTAGGG
ATAACAGGGTAATACGCGTGATCTGCGAAGATACGGCCACGGGTGCTCTTGATCCTGTGGCTGATTTTGG
ACTGTGCTGCTCGCAGCTGCTGATGAATCACATACTTCCTCCATTTTCTTCCACTGATTGACTGTTATAA
TTTCCCTAATTTCCAGGTCAAGGTGCTGTGCATTGTGGTAATAGATGTGACATGACGTCACTTCCAAAGG
ACCAATGAACATGTCTGACCAATTTCATATAATGTGAAAACGATTTTCATAGGCAGAATAAATAACATTT
AAATTAAACTGGGCATCAGCGCAATTCAATTGGTTTGGTAATAGCAAGGGAAAATAGAATGAAGTGATCT
CCAAAAAATAAGTACTTTTTGACTGTAAATAAAATTGTAAGGAGTAAAAAGTACTTTTTTTTCTAAAAAA
ATGTAATTAAGTAAAAGTAAAAGTATTGATTTTTAATTGTACTCAAGTAAAGTAAAAATCCCCAAAAATA
ATACTTAAGTACAGTAATCAAGTAAAATTACTCAAGTACTTTACACCTCTGGTTCTTGACCCCCTACCTT
CAGCAAGCCCAGCAGATCCACTAGTTCTAGAGCGGCCGCCACCGCGGTGGAGCTCCAGCTTTTGTTCCCT
TTAGTGAGGGTTAATTGCGCGCTTGGCGTAATCATGGTCATAGCTGTTTCCTGTGTGAAATTGTTATCCG
CTCACAATTCCACACAACATACGAGCCGGAAGCATAAAGTGTAAAGCCTGGGGTGCCTAATGAGTGAGCT
AACTCACATTAATTGCGTTGCGCTCACTGCCCGCTTTCCAGTCGGGAAACCTGTCGTGCCAGCTGCATTA
ATGAATCGGCCAACGCGCGGGGAGAGGCGGTTTGCGTATTGGGCGCTCTTCCGCTTCCTCGCTCACTGAC
TCGCTGCGCTCGGTCGTTCGGCTGCGGCGAGCGGTATCAGCTCACTCAAAGGCGGTAATACGGTTATCCA
CAGAATCAGGGGATAACGCAGGAAAGAACATGTGAGCAAAAGGCCAGCAAAAGGCCAGGAACCGTAAAAA
GGCCGCGTTGCTGGCGTTTTTCCATAGGCTCCGCCCCCCTGACGAGCATCACAAAAATCGACGCTCAAGT
CAGAGGTGGCGAAACCCGACAGGACTATAAAGATACCAGGCGTTTCCCCCTGGAAGCTCCCTCGTGCGCT
CTCCTGTTCCGACCCTGCCGCTTACCGGATACCTGTCCGCCTTTCTCCCTTCGGGAAGCGTGGCGCTTTC
TCATAGCTCACGCTGTAGGTATCTCAGTTCGGTGTAGGTCGTTCGCTCCAAGCTGGGCTGTGTGCACGAA
CCCCCCGTTCAGCCCGACCGCTGCGCCTTATCCGGTAACTATCGTCTTGAGTCCAACCCGGTAAGACACG
ACTTATCGCCACTGGCAGCAGCCACTGGTAACAGGATTAGCAGAGCGAGGTATGTAGGCGGTGCTACAGA
GTTCTTGAAGTGGTGGCCTAACTACGGCTACACTAGAAGGACAGTATTTGGTATCTGCGCTCTGCTGAAG
CCAGTTACCTTCGGAAAAAGAGTTGGTAGCTCTTGATCCGGCAAACAAACCACCGCTGGTAGCGGTGGTT
TTTTTGTTTGCAAGCAGCAGATTACGCGCAGAAAAAAAGGATCTCAAGAAGATCCTTTGATCTTTTCTAC
GGGGTCTGACGCTCAGTGGAACGAAAACTCACGTTAAGGGATTTTGGTCATGAGATTATCAAAAAGGATC
TTCACCTAGATCCTTTTAAATTAAAAATGAAGTTTTAAATCAATCTAAAGTATATATGAGTAAACTTGGT
CTGACAGTTACCAATGCTTAATCAGTGAGGCACCTATCTCAGCGATCTGTCTATTTCGTTCATCCATAGT
TGCCTGACTCCCCGTCGTGTAGATAACTACGATACGGGAGGGCTTACCATCTGGCCCCAGTGCTGCAATG
ATACCGCGAGACCCACGCTCACCGGCTCCAGATTTATCAGCAATAAACCAGCCAGCCGGAAGGGCCGAGC
GCAGAAGTGGTCCTGCAACTTTATCCGCCTCCATCCAGTCTATTAATTGTTGCCGGGAAGCTAGAGTAAG
TAGTTCGCCAGTTAATAGTTTGCGCAACGTTGTTGCCATTGCTACAGGCATCGTGGTGTCACGCTCGTCG
TTTGGTATGGCTTCATTCAGCTCCGGTTCCCAACGATCAAGGCGAGTTACATGATCCCCCATGTTGTGCA
AAAAAGCGGTTAGCTCCTTCGGTCCTCCGATCGTTGTCAGAAGTAAGTTGGCCGCAGTGTTATCACTCAT
GGTTATGGCAGCACTGCATAATTCTCTTACTGTCATGCCATCCGTAAGATGCTTTTCTGTGACTGGTGAG
TACTCAACCAAGTCATTCTGAGAATAGTGTATGCGGCGACCGAGTTGCTCTTGCCCGGCGTCAATACGGG
ATAATACCGCGCCACATAGCAGAACTTTAAAAGTGCTCATCATTGGAAAACGTTCTTCGGGGCGAAAACT
CTCAAGGATCTTACCGCTGTTGAGATCCAGTTCGATGTAACCCACTCGTGCACCCAACTGATCTTCAGCA
TCTTTTACTTTCACCAGCGTTTCTGGGTGAGCAAAAACAGGAAGGCAAAATGCCGCAAAAAAGGGAATAA
GGGCGACACGGAAATGTTGAATACTCATACTCTTCCTTTTTCAATATTATTGAAGCATTTATCAGGGTTA
TTGTCTCATGAGCGGATACATATTTGAATGTATTTAGAAAAATAAACAAATAGGGGTTCCGCGCACATTT
CCCCGAAAAGTG
Features (pLannotate 1.2.2; 20 found; start..end, strand, type, name):
     36..464     -  rep_origin     f1 ori (sequence partly withheld): f1 bacteriophage origin of replication; arrow indicates direction of (+) strand synthesis
    469..624     -  CDS            lacZα (fragment): LacZα fragment of β-galactosidase; lacZ fragment
    632..650     +  promoter       T7 promoter: promoter for bacteriophage T7 RNA polymerase
   6148..6171    -  misc_feature   CEN4 (fragment): S. cerevisiae CEN4 centromere
   6642..7319    +  CDS            DsRed-Express: rapidly maturing tetrameric variant of DsRed fluorescent protein (Bevis and Glick, 2002) mammalian codon-optimized
   7323..7352    +  misc_feature   MCS (fragment): multiple cloning site
   7662..7796    -  polyA_signal   SV40 poly(A) signal: SV40 polyadenylation signal
   7819..7902    -  CDS            large T antigen (fragment): large T antigen from SV40 (simian virus 40)
   7918..8050    +  polyA_signal   SV40 poly(A) signal: SV40 polyadenylation signal
   8055..8072    +  promoter       T7 promoter (fragment): promoter for bacteriophage T7 RNA polymerase
   8098..8817    -  CDS            EGFP: the original enhanced GFP (Yang et al., 1996) mammalian codon-optimized
  10349..10389   -  misc_feature   MCS (fragment): pBluescript multiple cloning site
  10402..10420   -  promoter       T3 promoter: promoter for bacteriophage T3 RNA polymerase
  10463..10485   -  protein_bind   lac operator (fragment): The lac repressor binds to the lac operator to inhibit transcription in E. coli. This inhibition can be relieved by adding lactose or isopropyl-β-D-thiogalactopyranoside (IPTG). lac repressor encoded by lacI
  10489..10519   -  promoter       lac promoter: promoter for the E. coli lac operon
  10534..10555   -  protein_bind   CAP binding site: CAP binding activates transcription in the presence of cAMP. E. coli catabolite activator protein
  10568..10660   -  CDS            lacI (fragment): lac repressor; lacI; The lac repressor binds to the lac operator to inhibit transcription in E. coli. This inhibition can be relieved by adding lactose or isopropyl-β-D-thiogalactopyranoside (IPTG).
  10843..11431   -  rep_origin     ori: high-copy-number ColE1/pMB1/pBR322/pUC origin of replication
  11602..12462   -  CDS            AmpR: β-lactamase; bla; confers resistance to ampicillin, carbenicillin, and related antibiotics
  12463..12567   -  promoter       AmpR promoter: bla
