[The description below was written by a language model from this plasmid's Addgene catalogue record and pLannotate feature annotations shown in this document.]
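Description:
pTol2-DRv7 is a 12.6 kb Tol2 transposon plasmid built to deliver the GESTALT V7 lineage-tracing barcode into the zebrafish genome. The bacterial portion resembles a pBluescript-type cloning backbone: a high-copy ColE1/pUC origin, an ampicillin resistance gene (β-lactamase) with its own promoter, an f1 phage origin, lacZα and lac promoter/operator remnants, and flanking T7 and T3 promoters. It is maintained in standard E. coli cloning strains under ampicillin selection.

The payload is a 324 bp synthetic insert, the V7 target, introduced by Gibson assembly. In GESTALT, such a barcode is a compact array of CRISPR/Cas9 target sites that accumulates diverse edits over development. Sequencing the edited barcodes allows cell lineage relationships to be reconstructed across the whole organism. The barcode itself is not annotated, but an unannotated gap of about the right size lies between the multiple cloning site fragment that follows the DsRed-Express coding sequence and a nearby SV40 poly(A) signal. This suggests it may sit in the 3′ region of the DsRed transcript, although the record does not confirm this.

A separate EGFP coding sequence lies on the opposite strand next to another SV40 poly(A) signal, presumably as a second fluorescent marker for identifying transgenic animals. The promoters driving DsRed-Express and EGFP are not identified, and the Tol2 terminal repeats are also unannotated. Large stretches of the map, including several kilobases upstream of DsRed, carry no features. The short CEN4 and large T antigen matches are probably incidental fragments. The depositor states that the construct is intended for Tol2-mediated integration into zebrafish.
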