Addgene plasmid #78627: pTol2-DRv7
Purpose: GESTALT V7 barcode for zebrafish
Depositing lab: Jay Shendure. Depositing organization: University of Washington. Publication: Whole organism lineage tracing by combinatorial and cumulative genome editing. McKenna A, Findlay GM, Gagnon JA, Horwitz MS, Schier AF, Shendure J. Science. 2016 May 26. pii: aaf7907. 10.1126/science.aaf7907 PubMed 27229144.
Backbone
  Vector backbone: Tol2
  Backbone size w/o insert (bp): 12262
  Total vector size (bp): 12586
Growth in bacteria
  Bacterial resistance: Ampicillin, 100 μg/mL
  Growth temperature: 37°C
  Growth strain: DH5alpha
  Copy number: High Copy
Gene/Insert
  Gene/Insert name: GESTALT lineage tracing target V7 (alt name: V7)
  Species: D. rerio (zebrafish)
  Insert size (bp): 324
  Cloning method: Gibson Cloning
  Sequencing primers: 5′ GAATTCTCGACCTCGAGACAAATGGCAG; 3′ AAGCTTGAGCTCGAGATCTGAGTCCGGA
Terms and licenses: Academic/Nonprofit Terms; Industry Terms: Not Available to Industry
Depositor comments: GESTALT V7 barcode for integration into zebrafish using the Tol2 system
How to cite: pTol2-DRv7 was a gift from Jay Shendure (Addgene plasmid # 78627 ; http://n2t.net/addgene:78627 ; RRID:Addgene_78627)
