>Addgene plasmid #78627 | pTol2-DRv7 | addgene partial sequence | sequence record 152387 | DsRed1-C 5'-AGCTGGACATCACCTCCCACAACG-3'
CGAGCGCGCCGAGGGCCGCCACCACCTGTTCCTGTAGAAATCCGGACTCAGATCTCGAGCTCAAGCTTCG
GACAGCAGTATCATCGACTATGGAGTCGAGAGCGCGCTCGTCGACTATGGAGTCGTCAGCAGTACTACTG
ACGATGGAGTCGACAGCAGTGTGTGAGTCTATGGAGTCGAGAGCATAGACATCGAGTATGGAGTCGACTA
CAGTCGCTACGACTATGGAGTCGACAGAGATATCATGCAGTATGGAGTCGACAGCAGTATCTGCTGTCAT
GGAGTCGACTGCACGACAGTCGACTATGGAGTCGCGAGCGCTATGAGCGACTATGGGAATTCTCGACCTC
GAGACAAATGGCAGCCATGGTACGATGATGATCCAGACATGATAAGATACATTGATGAGTTTGGACAAAC
CACAACTAGAATGCAGTGAAAAAAATGCTTTATTTGTGAAATTTGTGATGCTATTGCTTTATTT
