>Addgene plasmid #78627 | pTol2-DRv7 | addgene partial sequence | sequence record 152388 | CMV-d2eGFP-F 5'-TATATCATGGCCGACAAGC-3'
GATCCGCCACAACATCGAGGACGGCAGCGTGCAGCTCGCCGACCACTACCAGCAGAACACCCCCATCGGC
GACGGCCCCGTGCTGCTGCCCGACAACCACTACCTGAGCACCCAGTCCGCCCTGAGCAAAGACCCCAACG
AGAAGCGCGATCACATGGTCCTGCTGGAGTTCGTGACCGCCGCCGGGATCACTCTCGGCATGGACGAGCT
GTACAAGTAAAGCGGCCCCTCTCGAGCCTCTAGAACTATAGTGAGTCGTATTACGTAGATCCAGACATGA
TAAGATACATTGATGAGTTTGGACAAACCACAACTAGAATGCAGTGAAAAAAATGCTTTATTTGTGAAAT
TTGTGATGCTATTGCTTTATTTGTAACCATTATAAGCTGCAATAAACAAGAGATCTGATCTAGAGGATCA
TAATCAGCCATACCACATTTGTAGAGGTTTTACTTGCTTTAAAAAACCTCCCACACCTCCCCC
